>Addgene plasmid #196019 | pWzl_CRKL-W275L | addgene full sequence | sequence record 386363 | Addgene NGS Result
CATTAATGAATCGGCCAACGCGCGGGGAGAGGCGGTTTGCGTATTGGGCGCTCTTCCGCTTCCTCGCTCA
CTGACTCGCTGCGCTCGGTCGTTCGGCTGCGGCGAGCGGTATCAGCTCACTCAAAGGCGGTAATACGGTT
ATCCACAGAATCAGGGGATAACGCAGGAAAGAACATGTGAGCAAAAGGCCAGCAAAAGGCCAGGAACCGT
AAAAAGGCCGCGTTGCTGGCGTTTTTCCATAGGCTCCGCCCCCCTGACGAGCATCACAAAAATCGACGCT
CAAGTCAGAGGTGGCGAAACCCGACAGGACTATAAAGATACCAGGCGTTTCCCCCTGGAAGCTCCCTCGT
GCGCTCTCCTGTTCCGACCCTGCCGCTTACCGGATACCTGTCCGCCTTTCTCCCTTCGGGAAGCGTGGCG
CTTTCTCATAGCTCACGCTGTAGGTATCTCAGTTCGGTGTAGGTCGTTCGCTCCAAGCTGGGCTGTGTGC
ACGAACCCCCCGTTCAGCCCGACCGCTGCGCCTTATCCGGTAACTATCGTCTTGAGTCCAACCCGGTAAG
ACACGACTTATCGCCACTGGCAGCAGCCACTGGTAACAGGATTAGCAGAGCGAGGTATGTAGGCGGTGCT
ACAGAGTTCTTGAAGTGGTGGCCTAACTACGGCTACACTAGAAGAACAGTATTTGGTATCTGCGCTCTGC
TGAAGCCAGTTACCTTCGGAAAAAGAGTTGGTAGCTCTTGATCCGGCAAACAAACCACCGCTGGTAGCGG
TGGTTTTTTTGTTTGCAAGCAGCAGATTACGCGCAGAAAAAAAGGATCTCAAGAAGATCCTTTGATCTTT
TCTACGGGGTCTGACGCTCAGTGGAACGAAAACTCACGTTAAGGGATTTTGGTCATGAGATTATCAAAAA
GGATCTTCACCTAGATCCTTTTGCGGCCGCAAATCAATCTAAAGTATATATGAGTAAACTTGGTCTGACA
GTTACCAATGCTTAATCAGTGAGGCACCTATCTCAGCGATCTGTCTATTTCGTTCATCCATAGTTGCCTG
ACTCCCCGTCGTGTAGATAACTACGATACGGGAGGGCTTACCATCTGGCCCCAGTGCTGCAATGATACCG
CGAGACCCACGCTCACCGGCTCCAGATTTATCAGCAATAAACCAGCCAGCCGGAAGGGCCGAGCGCAGAA
GTGGTCCTGCAACTTTATCCGCCTCCATCCAGTCTATTAATTGTTGCCGGGAAGCTAGAGTAAGTAGTTC
GCCAGTTAATAGTTTGCGCAACGTTGTTGCCATTGCTACAGGCATCGTGGTGTCACGCTCGTCGTTTGGT
ATGGCTTCATTCAGCTCCGGTTCCCAACGATCAAGGCGAGTTACATGATCCCCCATGTTGTGCAAAAAAG
CGGTTAGCTCCTTCGGTCCTCCGATCGTTGTCAGAAGTAAGTTGGCCGCAGTGTTATCACTCATGGTTAT
GGCAGCACTGCATAATTCTCTTACTGTCATGCCATCCGTAAGATGCTTTTCTGTGACTGGTGAGTACTCA
ACCAAGTCATTCTGAGAATAGTGTATGCGGCGACCGAGTTGCTCTTGCCCGGCGTCAATACGGGATAATA
CCGCGCCACATAGCAGAACTTTAAAAGTGCTCATCATTGGAAAACGTTCTTCGGGGCGAAAACTCTCAAG
GATCTTACCGCTGTTGAGATCCAGTTCGATGTAACCCACTCGTGCACCCAACTGATCTTCAGCATCTTTT
ACTTTCACCAGCGTTTCTGGGTGAGCAAAAACAGGAAGGCAAAATGCCGCAAAAAAGGGAATAAGGGCGA
CACGGAAATGTTGAATACTCATACTCTTCCTTTTTCAATATTATTGAAGCATTTATCAGGGTTATTGTCT
CATGAGCGGATACATATTTGAATGTATTTAGAAAAATAAACAAATAGGGGTTCCGCGCACATTTCCCCGA
AAAGTGCCACCTGCAGCCTGAATATGGGCCAAACAGGATATCTGTGGTAAGCAGTTCCTGCCCCGGCTCA
GGGCCAAGAACAGATGGAACAGCTGAATATGGGCCAAACAGGATATCTGTGGTAAGCAGTTCCTGCCCCG
GCTCAGGGCCAAGAACAGATGGTCCCCAGATGCGGTCCAGCCCTCAGCAGTTTCTAGAGAACCATCAGAT
GTTTCCAGGGTGCCCCAAGGACCTGAAATGACCCTGTGCCTTATTTGAACTAACCAATCAGTTCGCTTCT
CGCTTCTGTTCGCGCGCTTCTGCTCCCCGAGCTCAATAAAAGAGCCCACAACCCCTCACTCGGGGCGCCA
GTCCTCCGATTGACTGAGTCGCCCGGGTACCCGTGTATCCAATAAACCCTCTTGCAGTTGCATCCGACTT
GTGGTCTCGCTGTTCCTTGGGAGGGTCTCCTCTGAGTGATTGACTACCCGTCAGCGGGGGTCTTTCATTT
GGGGGCTCGTCCGGGATCGGGAGACCCCTGCCCAGGGACCACCGACCCACCACCGGGAGGCAAGCTGGCC
AGCAACTTATCTGTGTCTGTCCGATTGTCTAGTGTCTATGACTGATTTTATGCGCCTGCGTCGGTACTAG
TTAGCTAACTAGCTCTGTATCTGGCGGACCCGTGGTGGAACTGACGAGTTCTGAACACCCGGCCGCAACC
CTGGGAGACGTCCCAGGGACTTTGGGGGCCGTTTTTGTGGCCCGACCTGAGGAAGGGAGTCGATGTGGAA
TCCGACCCCGTCAGGATATGTGGTTCTGGTAGGAGACGAGAACCTAAAACAGTTCCCGCCTCCGTCTGAA
TTTTTGCTTTCGGTTTGGAACCGAAGCCGCGCGTCTTGTCTGCTGCAGCGCTGCAGCATCGTTCTGTGTT
GTCTCTGTCTGACTGTGTTTCTGTATTTGTCTGAAAATTAGGGCCAGACTGTTACCACTCCCTTAAGTTT
GACCTTAGGTCACTGGAAAGATGTCGAGCGGATCGCTCACAACCAGTCGGTAGATGTCAAGAAGAGACGT
TGGGTTACCTTCTGCTCTGCAGAATGGCCAACCTTTAACGTCGGATGGCCGCGAGACGGCACCTTTAACC
GAGACCTCATCACCCAGGTTAAGATCAAGGTCTTTTCACCTGGCCCGCATGGACACCCAGACCAGGTCCC
CTACATCGTGACCTGGGAAGCCTTGGCTTTTGACCCCCCTCCCTGGGTCAAGCCCTTTGTACACCCTAAG
CCTCCGCCTCCTCTTCCTCCATCCGCCCCGTCTCTCCCCCTTGAACCTCCTCGTTCGACCCCGCCTCGAT
CCTCCCTTTATCCAGCCCTCACTCCTTCTCTAGGCGCCGGCCGGATCCAGAATTCACTCGAGATACGTAA
AACAATTGAAGATCTAGTCGAGACAAGTTTGTACAAAAAAGTTGGCACCATGTCCTCCGCCAGGTTCGAC
TCCTCGGACCGCTCCGCCTGGTATATGGGGCCGGTGTCTCGCCAGGAGGCGCAGACCCGGCTCCAGGGCC
AGCGCCACGGTATGTTCCTCGTCCGCGATTCTTCCACCTGCCCTGGGGACTATGTGCTGTCGGTGTCCGA
GAACTCGCGGGTCTCCCACTACATCATCAACTCGCTGCCCAACCGCCGTTTTAAGATCGGGGACCAGGAA
TTTGACCATTTGCCGGCCCTGCTGGAGTTTTACAAGATCCACTACCTGGACACCACCACCCTCATCGAGC
CTGCGCCCAGGTATCCAAGCCCACCAATGGGATCTGTCTCAGCACCCAACCTGCCTACAGCAGAAGATAA
CCTGGAATATGTACGGACTCTGTATGATTTTCCTGGGAATGATGCCGAAGACCTGCCCTTTAAAAAGGGT
GAGATCCTAGTGATAATAGAGAAGCCTGAAGAACAGTGGTGGAGTGCCCGGAACAAGGATGGCCGGGTTG
GGATGATTCCTGTCCCTTATGTCGAAAAGCTTGTGAGATCCTCACCACACGGAAAGCATGGAAATAGGAA
TTCCAACAGTTATGGGATCCCAGAACCTGCTCATGCATACGCTCAACCTCAGACCACAACTCCTCTACCT
GCAGTTTCCGGTTCTCCTGGGGCAGCAATCACCCCTTTGCCATCCACACAGAATGGACCTGTCTTTGCGA
AAGCAATCCAGAAAAGAGTACCCTGTGCTTATGACAAGACTGCCTTGGCATTAGAGGTTGGTGACATCGT
GAAAGTCACAAGGATGAATATAAATGGCCAGTTGGAAGGCGAAGTGAACGGGCGCAAAGGGCTTTTCCCC
TTTACGCACGTCAAAATCTTTGACCCTCAAAACCCAGATGAAAACGAGTGATTGCCAACTTTCTTGTACA
AACTTGTCTCGACCAATTCCGGTTATTTTCCACCATATTGCCGTCTTTTGGCAATGTGAGGGCCCGGAAA
CCTGGCCCTGTCTTCTTGACGAGCATTCCTAGGGGTCTTTCCCCTCTCGCCAAAGGAATGCAAGGTCTGT
TGAATGTCGTGAAGGAAGCAGTTCCTCTGGAAGCTTCTTGAAGACAAACAACGTCTGTAGCGACCCTTTG
CAGGCAGCGGAACCCCCCACCTGGCGACAGGTGCCTCTGCGGCCAAAAGCCACGTGTATAAGATACACCT
GCAAAGGCGGCACAACCCCAGTGCCACGTTGTGAGTTGGATAGTTGTGGAAAGAGTCAAATGGCTCTCCT
CAAGCGTATTCAACAAGGGGCTGAAGGATGCCCAGAAGGTACCCCATTGTATGGGATCTGATCTGGGGCC
TCGGTGCACATGCTTTACATGTGTTTAGTCGAGGTTAAAAAACGTCTAGGCCCCCCGAACCACGGGGACG
TGGTTTTCCTTTGAAAAACACGATGATAATACCATGAAAACATTTAACATTTCTCAACAGGATCTAGAAT
TAGTAGAAGTAGCGACAGAGAAGATTACAATGCTTTATGAGGATAATAAACATCATGTGGGAGCGGCAAT
TCGTACGAAAACAGGAGAAATCATTTCGGCAGTACATATTGAAGCGTATATAGGACGAGTAACTGTTTGT
GCAGAAGCCATTGCGATTGGTAGTGCAGTTTCGAATGGACAAAAGGATTTTGACACGATTGTAGCTGTTA
GACACCCTTATTCTGACGAAGTAGATAGAAGTATTCGAGTGGTAAGTCCTTGTGGTATGTGTAGGGAGTT
GATTTCAGACTATGCACCAGATTGTTTTGTGTTAATAGAAATGAATGGCAAGTTAGTCAAAACTACGATT
GAAGAACTCATTCCACTCAAATATACCCGAAATTAAAAGTTTTACCATACCAAGCTCATCGATAAAATAA
AAGATTTTATTTAGTCTCCAGAAAAAGGGGGGAATGAAAGACCCCACCTGTAGGTTTGGCAAGCTAGCTT
AAGTAACGCCATTTTGCAAGGCATGGAAAAATACATAACTGAGAATAGAGAAGTTCAGATCAAGGTCAGG
AACAGATGGAACAGCTGAATATGGGCCAAACAGGATATCTGTGGTAAGCAGTTCCTGCCCCGGCTCAGGG
CCAAGAACAGATGGAACAGCTGAATATGGGCCAAACAGGATATCTGTGGTAAGCAGTTCCTGCCCCGGCT
CAGGGCCAAGAACAGATGGTCCCCAGATGCGGTCCAGCCCTCAGCAGTTTCTAGAGAACCATCAGATGTT
TCCAGGGTGCCCCAAGGACCTGAAATGACCCTGTGCCTTATTTGAACTAACCAATCAGTTCGCTTCTCGC
TTCTGTTCGCGCGCTTCTGCTCCCCGAGCTCAATAAAAGAGCCCACAACCCCTCACTCGGGGCGCCAGTC
CTCCGATTGACTGAGTCGCCCGGGTACCCGTGTATCCAATAAACCCTCTTGCAGTTGCATCCGACTTGTG
GTCTCGCTGTTCCTTGGGAGGGTCTCCTCTGAGTGATTGACTACCCGTCAGCGGGGGTCTTTCACATGCA
GCATGTATCAAAATTAATTTGGTTTTTTTTCTTAAGTATTTACATTAAATGGCCATAGTTG
Features (pLannotate 1.2.2; 14 found; start..end, strand, type, name):
    234..822     -  rep_origin     ori: high-copy-number ColE1/pMB1/pBR322/pUC origin of replication
    982..1842    -  CDS            AmpR: β-lactamase; bla; confers resistance to ampicillin, carbenicillin, and related antibiotics
   1843..1947    -  promoter       AmpR promoter: bla
   1978..2447    +  LTR            LTR: long terminal repeat from Moloney murine leukemia virus
   2571..2845    +  misc_feature   MESV Ψ (fragment): packaging signal of murine embryonic stem cell virus
   2912..3328    +  CDS            gag (truncated): truncated Moloney murine leukemia virus (MMLV) gag gene lacking the start codon
   3384..3401    +  protein_bind   attB1 (fragment): mutant version of attB; core recombination site for the Gateway® BP reaction BP Clonase™
   3410..4318    +  CDS            CRKL: CRKL_HUMAN - Experimental evidence at protein level: Swiss-Prot protein existence level 1. May mediate the transduction of intracellular signals. From Homo sapiens (Human).
   4326..4342    -  protein_bind   attP2 (fragment): mutant version of attP; recombination site for the Gateway® BP reaction BP Clonase™
   4398..4859    +  misc_feature   IRES: internal ribosome entry site (IRES) of the encephalomyocarditis virus (EMCV)
   4864..5283    +  CDS            bsr: BSR_BACCE - Experimental evidence at protein level: Swiss-Prot protein existence level 1. Catalyzes the deamination of the cytosine moiety of the antibiotics blasticidin S, cytomycin and acetylblasticidin S. From Bacillus cereus.
   5353..5474    +  LTR            3' LTR (ΔU3) (fragment): self-inactivating 3' long terminal repeat (LTR) from Moloney murine leukemia virus
   5475..5944    +  LTR            LTR: long terminal repeat from Moloney murine leukemia virus
   6010..51      -  CDS            lacI (fragment) (across the origin): lac repressor; lacI; The lac repressor binds to the lac operator to inhibit transcription in E. coli. This inhibition can be relieved by adding lactose or isopropyl-β-D-thiogalactopyranoside (IPTG).
