[The description below was written by a language model from this plasmid's Addgene catalogue record and pLannotate feature annotations shown in this document.]
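Description:
pWzl_CRKL-W275L is a Moloney murine leukemia virus-based retroviral expression vector built on the pWzl backbone, carrying human CRKL with a W275L substitution. In bacteria it is maintained through a high-copy ColE1/pUC-type origin and selected with ampicillin via the β-lactamase gene and its native promoter. A short lacI fragment spanning the sequence origin appears to be a backbone remnant with no functional role.

The viral portion is flanked by MMLV long terminal repeats. Downstream of the 5' LTR lie a packaging signal (annotated as an MESV Ψ fragment) and a truncated gag segment lacking its start codon, which together support efficient encapsidation of the genomic RNA when the plasmid is introduced into a packaging cell line that supplies the viral proteins in trans. No separate internal promoter is annotated, so transcription of the payload is presumably driven by the 5' LTR. The CRKL coding sequence sits between residual Gateway recombination site fragments, indicating it was transferred into the vector by Gateway cloning. It is followed by an EMCV IRES and the bsr blasticidin S deaminase gene, so that CRKL and the resistance marker are translated from a single bicistronic transcript and blasticidin-resistant transduced cells should also express the insert. A short fragment matching a ΔU3 3' LTR is annotated immediately before the full 3' LTR, but the presence of a complete LTR there suggests the vector is not self-inactivating.

The record states only that the construct expresses CRKL W275L and does not describe the functional consequence of the mutation. The associated study concerns CRKL amplification, transformation and EGFR inhibitor resistance in non-small cell lung cancer, which suggests use as a point mutant for comparison with wild-type CRKL in stably transduced mammalian cells.
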