Addgene plasmid #196019: pWzl_CRKL-W275L
Purpose: Expresses CRKL W275L
Depositing lab: William Hahn. Depositing organization: Dana-Farber Cancer Institute. Publication: Amplification of CRKL induces transformation and epidermal growth factor receptor inhibitor resistance in human non-small cell lung cancers. Cheung HW, Du J, Boehm JS, He F, Weir BA, Wang X, Butaney M, Sequist LV, Luo B, Engelman JA, Root DE, Meyerson M, Golub TR, Janne PA, Hahn WC. Cancer Discov. 2011 Dec;1(7):608-25. doi: 10.1158/2159-8290.CD-11-0046. Epub 2011 Oct 17. PubMed 22586683.
Backbone
  Vector backbone: pWzl
  Vector type: Retroviral
  Selectable markers: Blasticidin
Growth in bacteria
  Bacterial resistance: Ampicillin, 100 μg/mL
  Growth temperature: 37°C
  Growth strain: NEB Stable
  Copy number: High Copy
Gene/Insert
  Gene/Insert name: CRKL
Terms and licenses: Academic/Nonprofit Terms; Industry Terms: Not Available to Industry
How to cite: pWzl_CRKL-W275L was a gift from William Hahn (Addgene plasmid # 196019 ; http://n2t.net/addgene:196019 ; RRID:Addgene_196019)
